Addgene plasmid #136717: pISH-Olfr545
Purpose: Template to synthesize riboprobes for in situ hybridization (ISH) for Olfr545
Depositing lab: Peter Mombaerts. Depositing organization: Max Planck Research Unit for Neurogenetics. Publication: The Zonal Organization of Odorant Receptor Gene Choice in the Main Olfactory Epithelium of the Mouse. Zapiec B, Mombaerts P. Cell Rep. 2020 Mar 24;30(12):4220-4234.e5. doi: 10.1016/j.celrep.2020.02.110. PubMed 32209480.
Backbone
  Vector backbone: pGEM-T-Easy
  Vector type: in situ probe
Growth in bacteria
  Bacterial resistance: Ampicillin, 100 μg/mL
  Growth temperature: 37°C
  Growth strain: DH5alpha
  Copy number: High Copy
Gene/Insert
  Gene/Insert name: Olfr545
  Species: M. musculus (mouse)
  Mutation: ISH Probe insert
  Entrez Gene: Olfr545 (a.k.a. MOR42-1, S50)
  Cloning method: Unknown
Terms and licenses: Academic/Nonprofit Terms; Industry Terms: Not Available to Industry
Depositor comments: ISH probe for mouse gene: Olfr545 aka MOR42-1 aka S50
How to cite: pISH-Olfr545 was a gift from Peter Mombaerts (Addgene plasmid # 136717 ; http://n2t.net/addgene:136717 ; RRID:Addgene_136717)
