[The description below was written by a language model from this plasmid's Addgene catalogue record and pLannotate feature annotations shown in this document.]
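Description:
pISH-Olfr545 is a small (about 3.6 kb) bacterial plasmid built on the pGEM-T-Easy cloning backbone and intended as a template for in vitro transcription of riboprobes for in situ hybridization. It is maintained in E. coli through a high-copy ColE1/pUC-type origin and selected with ampicillin via the β-lactamase (AmpR) gene and its own promoter. An f1 phage origin is also present, a standard backbone element that permits single-stranded DNA production. Remnants of the lac region (CAP site, lac promoter and operator, and lacZα fragments) flank the cloning site and reflect the blue/white screening system of the parent vector, which is interrupted by the insert.

The payload is a probe fragment of the mouse odorant receptor gene Olfr545, also known as MOR42-1 or S50. The feature table does not annotate the insert itself, but it evidently sits in the roughly 700-nt interval between the SP6 promoter and the oppositely oriented T7 promoter. These convergent bacteriophage promoters allow either strand to be transcribed by choosing the corresponding RNA polymerase, giving antisense probe for detecting the mRNA and sense probe as a control. The record does not state the insert's orientation, so which promoter yields the antisense strand cannot be assigned here, nor are the exact extent of the gene covered or the cloning method given. A short annotated match to a hornet peptide just downstream of SP6 is almost certainly a spurious similarity hit rather than a real component. The plasmid was deposited in connection with a study of the zonal organization of odorant receptor gene choice in the mouse main olfactory epithelium.
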