Features (pLannotate 1.2.2; 13 found; start..end, strand, type, name):
    415..507     +  CDS            lacI (fragment): lac repressor; lacI; The lac repressor binds to the lac operator to inhibit transcription in E. coli. This inhibition can be relieved by adding lactose or isopropyl-β-D-thiogalactopyranoside (IPTG).
    520..541     +  protein_bind   CAP binding site: CAP binding activates transcription in the presence of cAMP. E. coli catabolite activator protein
    556..586     +  promoter       lac promoter: promoter for the E. coli lac operon
    594..610     +  protein_bind   lac operator: The lac repressor binds to the lac operator to inhibit transcription in E. coli. This inhibition can be relieved by adding lactose or isopropyl-β-D-thiogalactopyranoside (IPTG). lac repressor encoded by lacI
    652..670     +  promoter       SP6 promoter: promoter for bacteriophage SP6 RNA polymerase
    682..744     +  CDS            VESPI_VESMG (fragment): Experimental evidence at protein level: Swiss-Prot protein existence level 1. Shows contractile activity on isolated ileum smooth muscle. From Vespa magnifica (Hornet).
   1392..1410    -  promoter       T7 promoter: promoter for bacteriophage T7 RNA polymerase
   1413..1570    +  CDS            lacZα (fragment): LacZα fragment of β-galactosidase; lacZ fragment
   1574..2002    +  rep_origin     f1 ori (sequence partly withheld): f1 bacteriophage origin of replication; arrow indicates direction of (+) strand synthesis
   2030..2080    -  misc_feature   bom (fragment): basis of mobility region from pBR322
   2107..2211    +  promoter       AmpR promoter: bla
   2212..3072    +  CDS            AmpR: β-lactamase; bla; confers resistance to ampicillin, carbenicillin, and related antibiotics
   3243..232     +  rep_origin     ori (across the origin): high-copy-number ColE1/pMB1/pBR322/pUC origin of replication
>Addgene plasmid #136717 | pISH-Olfr545 | addgene full sequence | sequence record 273190 | Addgene NGS Result
GACCTACACCGAACTGAGATACCTACAGCGTGAGCTATGAGAAAGCGCCACGCTTCCCGAAGGGAGAAAG
GCGGACAGGTATCCGGTAAGCGGCAGGGTCGGAACAGGAGAGCGCACGAGGGAGCTTCCAGGGGGAAACG
CCTGGTATCTTTATAGTCCTGTCGGGTTTCGCCACCTCTGACTTGAGCGTCGATTTTTGTGATGCTCGTC
AGGGGGGCGGAGCCTATGGAAAAACGCCAGCAACGCGGCCTTTTTACGGTTCCTGGCCTTTTGCTGGCCT
TTTGCTCACATGTTCTTTCCTGCGTTATCCCCTGATTCTGTGGATAACCGTATTACCGCCTTTGAGTGAG
CTGATACCGCTCGCCGCAGCCGAACGACCGAGCGCAGCGAGTCAGTGAGCGAGGAAGCGGAAGAGCGCCC
AATACGCAAACCGCCTCTCCCCGCGCGTTGGCCGATTCATTAATGCAGCTGGCACGACAGGTTTCCCGAC
TGGAAAGCGGGCAGTGAGCGCAACGCAATTAATGTGAGTTAGCTCACTCATTAGGCACCCCAGGCTTTAC
ACTTTATGCTTCCGGCTCGTATGTTGTGTGGAATTGTGAGCGGATAACAATTTCACACAGGAAACAGCTA
TGACCATGATTACGCCAAGCTATTTAGGTGACACTATAGAATACTCAAGCTATGCATCCAACGCGTTGGG
AGCTCTCCCATATGGTCGACCTGCAGGCGGCCGCGAATTCACTAGTGATTGACTGCAACATCCTCCTGGT
CATGGCTCTAGATCGCTATGTGGCTATCTGCTACCCTCTCCGCTACCCAGAAATAGTGACAGGACAGTTA
CTGGCTGGTCTGGTGGTGTTGGCAGTCACCAGGAGCACAAGCATTGTTGCTCCAGTGGTGGTGCTGGCCT
CGCGGGTTCGCTTCTGCCGCTCAGATGTGATCCGCCACTTTGCCTGTGAGCACATGGCCCTGATGAAGCT
TTCCTGTGGAGACATCTCGCTGAATAAAACGGCGGGACTCATTATTCGAACCTTTAATAGAGTCCTGGAT
ATGCTCCTTCTAGGCACCTCCTACTCCCGCATCATCCATGCTGCCTTCAGGATCTCATCAGGTGGAGCAC
GGTCCAAAGCCCTGAACACCTGTGGTTCCCACCTGCTGGTCATCTTCACCGTCTACTCCTCCACCATGTC
CTCATCCATTGTCTACCGTGTGGCTCGCACTGCCTCCCAAGATGTGCACAACCTGCTCAGTGCTTTCTAT
CTGTTGCTCCCGTGTCTGGTCAACCCCATCATCTACGGGGCCAGAACCAAGGAAATCAGGCAGCACCTGG
TAAATCGAATTCCCGCGGCCGCCATGGCGGCCGGGAGCATGCGACGTCGGGCCCAATTCGCCCTATAGTG
AGTCGTATTACAATTCACTGGCCGTCGTTTTACAACGTCGTGACTGGGAAAACCCTGGCGTTACCCAACT
TAATCGCCTTGCAGCACATCCCCCTTTCGCCAGCTGGCGTAATAGCGAAGAGGCCCGCACCGATCGCCCT
TCCCAACAGTTGCGCAGCCTGAATGGCGAATGG
[124 nt withheld, positions 1574-1697]
C
[91 nt withheld, positions 1699-1789]
A
[49 nt withheld, positions 1791-1839]
CCTTTGACGTTGGAGTCCACGTTCTTT
[37 nt withheld, positions 1867-1903]
ACCCTATCTCGGTCTATTCTTTTGATTTATAAGGGATTTTGCCGATTTCGGCCTATTGGTTAAAAAATGA
GCTGATTTAACAAAAATTTAACGCGAATTTTAACAAAATATTAACGCTTACAATTTCCTGATGCGGTATT
TTCTCCTTACGCATCTGTGCGGTATTTCACACCGCATCAGGTGGCACTTTTCGGGGAAATGTGCGCGGAA
CCCCTATTTGTTTATTTTTCTAAATACATTCAAATATGTATCCGCTCATGAGACAATAACCCTGATAAAT
GCTTCAATAATATTGAAAAAGGAAGAGTATGAGTATTCAACATTTCCGTGTCGCCCTTATTCCCTTTTTT
GCGGCATTTTGCCTTCCTGTTTTTGCTCACCCAGAAACGCTGGTGAAAGTAAAAGATGCTGAAGATCAGT
TGGGTGCACGAGTGGGTTACATCGAACTGGATCTCAACAGCGGTAAGATCCTTGAGAGTTTTCGCCCCGA
AGAACGTTTTCCAATGATGAGCACTTTTAAAGTTCTGCTATGTGGCGCGGTATTATCCCGTATTGACGCC
GGGCAAGAGCAACTCGGTCGCCGCATACACTATTCTCAGAATGACTTGGTTGAGTACTCACCAGTCACAG
AAAAGCATCTTACGGATGGCATGACAGTAAGAGAATTATGCAGTGCTGCCATAACCATGAGTGATAACAC
TGCGGCCAACTTACTTCTGACAACGATCGGAGGACCGAAGGAGCTAACCGCTTTTTTGCACAACATGGGG
GATCATGTAACTCGCCTTGATCGTTGGGAACCGGAGCTGAATGAAGCCATACCAAACGACGAGCGTGACA
CCACGATGCCTGTAGCAATGGCAACAACGTTGCGCAAACTATTAACTGGCGAACTACTTACTCTAGCTTC
CCGGCAACAATTAATAGACTGGATGGAGGCGGATAAAGTTGCAGGACCACTTCTGCGCTCGGCCCTTCCG
GCTGGCTGGTTTATTGCTGATAAATCTGGAGCCGGTGAGCGTGGGTCTCGCGGTATCATTGCAGCACTGG
GGCCAGATGGTAAGCCCTCCCGTATCGTAGTTATCTACACGACGGGGAGTCAGGCAACTATGGATGAACG
AAATAGACAGATCGCTGAGATAGGTGCCTCACTGATTAAGCATTGGTAACTGTCAGACCAAGTTTACTCA
TATATACTTTAGATTGATTTAAAACTTCATTTTTAATTTAAAAGGATCTAGGTGAAGATCCTTTTTGATA
ATCTCATGACCAAAATCCCTTAACGTGAGTTTTCGTTCCACTGAGCGTCAGACCCCGTAGAAAAGATCAA
AGGATCTTCTTGAGATCCTTTTTTTCTGCGCGTAATCTGCTGCTTGCAAACAAAAAAACCACCGCTACCA
GCGGTGGTTTGTTTGCCGGATCAAGAGCTACCAACTCTTTTTCCGAAGGTAACTGGCTTCAGCAGAGCGC
AGATACCAAATACTGTTCTTCTAGTGTAGCCGTAGTTAGGCCACCACTTCAAGAACTCTGTAGCACCGCC
TACATACCTCGCTCTGCTAATCCTGTTACCAGTGGCTGCTGCCAGTGGCGATAAGTCGTGTCTTACCGGG
TTGGACTCAAGACGATAGTTACCGGATAAGGCGCAGCGGTCGGGCTGAACGGGGGGTTCGTGCACACAGC
CCAGCTTGGAGCGAAC
